>Addgene plasmid #41001 | PBCAG-eGFPt2amRFP | depositor full sequence | sequence record 54310 | PBCAG-eGFPt2amRFP sequence 6857 bps
GTCGACTTAACCCTAGAAAGATAATCATATTGTGACGTACGTTAAAGATAATCATGCGTAAAATTGACGC
ATGTGTTTTATCGATCTGTATATCGAGGTTTATTTATTAATTTGAATAGATATTAAGTTTTATTATATTT
ACACTTACATACTAATAATAAATTCAACAAACAATTTATTTATGTTTATTTATTTATTAAAAAAAAACAA
AAACTCAAAATTTCTTCTATAAAGTAACAAAACTTTTAAACATTCTCTCTTTTACAAAAATAAACTTATT
TTGTACTTTAAAAACAGTCATGTTGTATTATAAAATAAGTAATTAGCTTAACTTATACATAATAGAAACA
AATTATACTTATTAATCGCATAACTTCGTATAATGTATGCTATACGAAGTTATGCGATTAAGGGATCTGT
AGGGCGCAGTAGTCCAACTAGTTATTAATAGTAATCAATTACGGGGTCATTAGTTCATAGCCCATATATG
GAGTTCCGCGTTACATAACTTACGGTAAATGGCCCGCCTGGCTGACCGCCCAACGACCCCCGCCCATTGA
CGTCAATAATGACGTATGTTCCCATAGTAACGCCAATAGGGACTTTCCATTGACGTCAATGGGTGGACTA
TTTACGGTAAACTGCCCACTTGGCAGTACATCAAGTGTATCATATGCCAAGTACGCCCCCTATTGACGTC
AATGACGGTAAATGGCCCGCCTGGCATTATGCCCAGTACATGACCTTATGGGACTTTCCTACTTGGCAGT
ACATCTACGTATTAGTCATCGCTATTACCATGGGTCGAGGTGAGCCCCACGTTCTGCTTCACTCTCCCCA
TCTCCCCCCCCTCCCCACCCCCAATTTTGTATTTATTTATTTTTTAATTATTTTGTGCAGCGATGGGGGC
GGGGGGGGGGGGGGCGCGCGCCAGGCGGGGCGGGGCGGGGCGAGGGGCGGGGCGGGGCGAGGCGGAGAGG
TGCGGCGGCAGCCAATCAGAGCGGCGCGCTCCGAAAGTTTCCTTTTATGGCGAGGCGGCGGCGGCGGCGG
CCCTATAAAAAGCGAAGCGCGCGGCGGGCGGGAGTCGCTGCGTTGCCTTCGCCCCGTGCCCCGCTCCGCG
CCGCCTCGCGCCGCCCGCCCCGGCTCTGACTGACCGCGTTACTCCCACAGGTGAGCGGGCGGGACGGCCC
TTCTCCTCCGGGCTGTAATTAGCGCTTGGTTTAATGACGGCTCGTTTCTTTTCTGTGGCTGCGTGAAAGC
CTTAAAGGGCTCCGGGAGGGCCCTTTGTGCGGGGGGGAGCGGCTCGGGGGGTGCGTGCGTGTGTGTGTGC
GTGGGGAGCGCCGCGTGCGGCCCGCGCTGCCCGGCGGCTGTGAGCGCTGCGGGCGCGGCGCGGGGCTTTG
TGCGCTCCGCGTGTGCGCGAGGGGAGCGCGGCCGGGGGCGGTGCCCCGCGGTGCGGGGGGGCTGCGAGGG
GAACAAAGGCTGCGTGCGGGGTGTGTGCGTGGGGGGGTGAGCAGGGGGTGTGGGCGCGGCGGTCGGGCTG
TAACCCCCCCCTGCACCCCCCTCCCCGAGTTGCTGAGCACGGCCCGGCTTCGGGTGCGGGGCTCCGTGCG
GGGCGTGGCGCGGGGCTCGCCGTGCCGGGCGGGGGGTGGCGGCAGGTGGGGGTGCCGGGCGGGGCGGGGC
CGCCTCGGGCCGGGGAGGGCTCGGGGGAGGGGCGCGGCGGCCCCGGAGCGCCGGCGGCTGTCGAGGCGCG
GCGAGCCGCAGCCATTGCCTTTTATGGTAATCGTGCGAGAGGGCGCAGGGACTTCCTTTGTCCCAAATCT
GGCGGAGCCGAAATCTGGGAGGCGCCGCCGCACCCCCTCTAGCGGGCGCGGGCGAAGCGGTGCGGCGCCG
GCAGGAAGGAAATGGGCGGGGAGGGCCTTCGTGCGTCGCCGCGCCGCCGTCCCCTTCTCCATCTCCAGCC
TCGGGGCTGCCGCAGGGGGACGGCTGCCTTCGGGGGGGACGGGGCAGGGCGGGGTTCGGCTTCTGGCGTG
TGACCGGCGGCTCTAGAATGGTGAGCAAGGGCGAGGAGCTGTTCACCGGGGTGGTGCCCATCCTGGTCGA
GCTGGACGGCGACGTAAACGGCCACAAGTTCAGCGTGTCCGGCGAGGGCGAGGGCGATGCCACCTACGGC
AAGCTGACCCTGAAGTTCATCTGCACCACCGGCAAGCTGCCCGTGCCCTGGCCCACCCTCGTGACCACCC
TGACCTACGGCGTGCAGTGCTTCAGCCGCTACCCCGACCACATGAAGCAGCACGACTTCTTCAAGTCCGC
CATGCCCGAAGGCTACGTCCAGGAGCGCACCATCTTCTTCAAGGACGACGGCAACTACAAGACCCGCGCC
GAGGTGAAGTTCGAGGGCGACACCCTGGTGAACCGCATCGAGCTGAAGGGCATCGACTTCAAGGAGGACG
GCAACATCCTGGGGCACAAGCTGGAGTACAACTACAACAGCCACAACGTCTATATCATGGCCGACAAGCA
GAAGAACGGCATCAAGGTGAACTTCAAGATCCGCCACAACATCGAGGACGGCAGCGTGCAGCTCGCCGAC
CACTACCAGCAGAACACCCCCATCGGCGACGGCCCCGTGCTGCTGCCCGACAACCACTACCTGAGCACCC
AGTCCGCCCTGAGCAAAGACCCCAACGAGAAGCGCGATCACATGGTCCTGCTGGAGTTCGTGACCGCCGC
CGGGATCACTCTCGGCATGGACGAGCTGTACAAGGGCTCCGGCGAGGGCAGGGGAAGTCTACTAACATGC
GGGGACGTGGAGGAAAATCCCGGCCCAGAATTCATGGCCTCCTCCGAGGACGTCATCAAGGAGTTCATGC
GCTTCAAGGTGCGCATGGAGGGCTCCGTGAACGGCCACGAGTTCGAGATCGAGGGCGAGGGCGAGGGCCG
CCCCTACGAGGGCACCCAGACCGCCAAGCTGAAGGTGACCAAGGGCGGCCCCCTGCCCTTCGCCTGGGAC
ATCCTGTCCCCTCAGTTCCAGTACGGCTCCAAGGCCTACGTGAAGCACCCCGCCGACATCCCCGACTACT
TGAAGCTGTCCTTCCCCGAGGGCTTCAAGTGGGAGCGCGTGATGAACTTCGAGGACGGCGGCGTGGTGAC
CGTGACCCAGGACTCCTCCCTGCAGGACGGCGAGTTCATCTACAAGGTGAAGCTGCGCGGCACCAACTTC
CCCTCCGACGGCCCCGTAATGCAGAAGAAGACCATGGGCTGGGAGGCCTCCACCGAGCGGATGTACCCCG
AGGACGGCGCCCTGAAGGGCGAGATCAAGATGAGGCTGAAGCTGAAGGACGGCGGCCACTACGACGCCGA
GGTCAAGACCACCTACATGGCCAAGAAGCCCGTGCAGCTGCCCGGCGCCTACAAGACCGACATCAAGCTG
GACATCACCTCCCACAACGAGGACTACACCATCGTGGAACAGTACGAGCGCGCCGAGGGCCGCCACTCCA
CCGGCGCCTAAAGATCTTTTTCCCTCTGCCAAAAATTATGGGGACATCATGAAGCCCCTTGAGCATCTGA
CTTCTGGCTAATAAAGGAAATTTATTTTCATTGCAATAGTGTGTTGGAATTTTTTGTGTCTCTCACTCGG
AAGGACATATGGGAGGGCAAATCATTTAAAACATCAGAATGAGTATTTGGTTTAGAGTTTGGCAACATAT
GCCATATGCTGGCTGCCATGAACAAAGGTGGCTATAAAGAGGTCATCAGTATATGAAACAGCCCCCTGCT
GTCCATTCCTTATTCCATAGAAAAGCCTTGACTTGAGGTTAGATTTTTTTTATATTTTGTTTTGTGTTAT
TTTTTTCTTTAACATCCCTAAAATTTTCCTTACATGTTTTACTAGCCAGATTTTTCCTCCTCTCCTGACT
ACTCCCAGTCATAGCTGTCCCTCTTCTCTTATGAAGATCCCTCGACCTGCAGGCTCCAGCCTACACAATC
GCTCAAGACGTGTAATGCTTTTATTATATATTAGTCACGATATCTATAACAAGAAAATATATATATAATA
AGTTATCACGTAAGTAGAACATGAAATAACAATATAATTATCGTATGAGTTAAATCTTAAAAGTCACGTA
AAAGATAATCATGCGTCATTTTGACTCACGCGGTCGTTATAGTTCAAAATCAGTGACACTTACCGCATTG
ACAAGCACGCCTCACGGGAGCTCCAAGCGGCGACTGAGATGTCCTAAATGCACAGCGACGGATTCGCGCT
ATTTAGAAAGAGAGAGCAATATTTCAAGAATGCATGCGTCAATTTTACGCAGACTATCTTTCTAGGGTTA
AAAGCTTGGCGTAATCATGGTCATAGCTGTTTCCTGTGTGAAATTGTTATCCGCTCACAATTCCACACAA
CATACGAGCCGGAAGCATAAAGTGTAAAGCCTGGGGTGCCTAATGAGTGAGCTAACTCACATTAATTGCG
TTGCGCTCACTGCCCGCTTTCCAGTCGGGAAACCTGTCGTGCCAGCGGATCCGCATCTCAATTAGTCAGC
AACCATAGTCCCGCCCCTAACTCCGCCCATCCCGCCCCTAACTCCGCCCAGTTCCGCCCATTCTCCGCCC
CATGGCTGACTAATTTTTTTTATTTATGCAGAGGCCGAGGCCGCCTCGGCCTCTGAGCTATTCCAGAAGT
AGTGAGGAGGCTTTTTTGGAGGCCTAGGCTTTTGCAAAAAGCTAACTTGTTTATTGCAGCTTATAATGGT
TACAAATAAAGCAATAGCATCACAAATTTCACAAATAAAGCATTTTTTTCACTGCATTCTAGTTGTGGTT
TGTCCAAACTCATCAATGTATCTTATCATGTCTGGATCCGCTGCATTAATGAATCGGCCAACGCGCGGGG
AGAGGCGGTTTGCGTATTGGGCGCTCTTCCGCTTCCTCGCTCACTGACTCGCTGCGCTCGGTCGTTCGGC
TGCGGCGAGCGGTATCAGCTCACTCAAAGGCGGTAATACGGTTATCCACAGAATCAGGGGATAACGCAGG
AAAGAACATGTGAGCAAAAGGCCAGCAAAAGGCCAGGAACCGTAAAAAGGCCGCGTTGCTGGCGTTTTTC
CATAGGCTCCGCCCCCCTGACGAGCATCACAAAAATCGACGCTCAAGTCAGAGGTGGCGAAACCCGACAG
GACTATAAAGATACCAGGCGTTTCCCCCTGGAAGCTCCCTCGTGCGCTCTCCTGTTCCGACCCTGCCGCT
TACCGGATACCTGTCCGCCTTTCTCCCTTCGGGAAGCGTGGCGCTTTCTCAATGCTCACGCTGTAGGTAT
CTCAGTTCGGTGTAGGTCGTTCGCTCCAAGCTGGGCTGTGTGCACGAACCCCCCGTTCAGCCCGACCGCT
GCGCCTTATCCGGTAACTATCGTCTTGAGTCCAACCCGGTAAGACACGACTTATCGCCACTGGCAGCAGC
CACTGGTAACAGGATTAGCAGAGCGAGGTATGTAGGCGGTGCTACAGAGTTCTTGAAGTGGTGGCCTAAC
TACGGCTACACTAGAAGGACAGTATTTGGTATCTGCGCTCTGCTGAAGCCAGTTACCTTCGGAAAAAGAG
TTGGTAGCTCTTGATCCGGCAAACAAACCACCGCTGGTAGCGGTGGTTTTTTTGTTTGCAAGCAGCAGAT
TACGCGCAGAAAAAAAGGATCTCAAGAAGATCCTTTGATCTTTTCTACGGGGTCTGACGCTCAGTGGAAC
GAAAACTCACGTTAAGGGATTTTGGTCATGAGATTATCAAAAAGGATCTTCACCTAGATCCTTTTAAATT
AAAAATGAAGTTTTAAATCAATCTAAAGTATATATGAGTAAACTTGGTCTGACAGTTACCAATGCTTAAT
CAGTGAGGCACCTATCTCAGCGATCTGTCTATTTCGTTCATCCATAGTTGCCTGACTCCCCGTCGTGTAG
ATAACTACGATACGGGAGGGCTTACCATCTGGCCCCAGTGCTGCAATGATACCGCGAGACCCACGCTCAC
CGGCTCCAGATTTATCAGCAATAAACCAGCCAGCCGGAAGGGCCGAGCGCAGAAGTGGTCCTGCAACTTT
ATCCGCCTCCATCCAGTCTATTAATTGTTGCCGGGAAGCTAGAGTAAGTAGTTCGCCAGTTAATAGTTTG
CGCAACGTTGTTGCCATTGCTACAGGCATCGTGGTGTCACGCTCGTCGTTTGGTATGGCTTCATTCAGCT
CCGGTTCCCAACGATCAAGGCGAGTTACATGATCCCCCATGTTGTGCAAAAAAGCGGTTAGCTCCTTCGG
TCCTCCGATCGTTGTCAGAAGTAAGTTGGCCGCAGTGTTATCACTCATGGTTATGGCAGCACTGCATAAT
TCTCTTACTGTCATGCCATCCGTAAGATGCTTTTCTGTGACTGGTGAGTACTCAACCAAGTCATTCTGAG
AATAGTGTATGCGGCGACCGAGTTGCTCTTGCCCGGCGTCAATACGGGATAATACCGCGCCACATAGCAG
AACTTTAAAAGTGCTCATCATTGGAAAACGTTCTTCGGGGCGAAAACTCTCAAGGATCTTACCGCTGTTG
AGATCCAGTTCGATGTAACCCACTCGTGCACCCAACTGATCTTCAGCATCTTTTACTTTCACCAGCGTTT
CTGGGTGAGCAAAAACAGGAAGGCAAAATGCCGCAAAAAAGGGAATAAGGGCGACACGGAAATGTTGAAT
ACTCATACTCTTCCTTTTTCAATATTATTGAAGCATTTATCAGGGTTATTGTCTCATGAGCGGATACATA
TTTGAATGTATTTAGAAAAATAAACAAATAGGGGTTCCGCGCACATTTCCCCGAAAAGTGCCACCTG
Features (pLannotate 1.2.2; 20 found; start..end, strand, type, name):
    370..403     -  protein_bind   loxP: Cre-mediated recombination occurs in the 8-bp core sequence (GCATACAT). Cre recombinase
    420..436     +  misc_feature   Ad SA (fragment): adenovirus major late transcript splice acceptor (Friedrich and Soriano, 1991)
    437..802     +  enhancer       CMV enhancer: human cytomegalovirus immediate early enhancer
    805..1080    +  promoter       chicken β-actin promoter: No description available
   1081..2047    +  intron         chimeric intron: chimera between introns from chicken β-actin and rabbit β-globin
   2048..2764    +  CDS            EGFP: EGFP is a basic (constitutively fluorescent) green fluorescent protein published in 1996, derived from Aequorea victoria. It is reported to be a rapidly-maturing weak dimer with moderate acid sensitivity.
   2774..2826    +  CDS            T2A (fragment): 2A peptide from Thosea asigna virus capsid protein Eukaryotic ribosomes fail to insert a peptide bond between the Gly and Pro residues, yielding separate polypeptides.
   2834..3511    +  CDS            mRFP1: monomeric derivative of DsRed (Campbell et al., 2002) mammalian codon-optimized
   3580..3635    +  polyA_signal   β-globin poly(A) signal: rabbit β-globin polyadenylation signal (Gil and Proudfoot, 1987)
   4384..4400    -  protein_bind   lac operator: The lac repressor binds to the lac operator to inhibit transcription in E. coli. This inhibition can be relieved by adding lactose or isopropyl-β-D-thiogalactopyranoside (IPTG). lac repressor encoded by lacI
   4408..4438    -  promoter       lac promoter: promoter for the E. coli lac operon
   4453..4474    -  protein_bind   CAP binding site: CAP binding activates transcription in the presence of cAMP. E. coli catabolite activator protein
   4487..4526    -  CDS            lacI (fragment): lac repressor; lacI; The lac repressor binds to the lac operator to inhibit transcription in E. coli. This inhibition can be relieved by adding lactose or isopropyl-β-D-thiogalactopyranoside (IPTG).
   4533..4555    +  promoter       SV40 promoter (fragment): SV40 enhancer and early promoter
   4579..4714    +  rep_origin     SV40 ori: SV40 origin of replication
   4734..4868    +  polyA_signal   SV40 poly(A) signal: SV40 polyadenylation signal
   4870..4924    -  CDS            lacI (fragment): lac repressor; lacI; The lac repressor binds to the lac operator to inhibit transcription in E. coli. This inhibition can be relieved by adding lactose or isopropyl-β-D-thiogalactopyranoside (IPTG).
   5107..5695    -  rep_origin     ori: high-copy-number ColE1/pMB1/pBR322/pUC origin of replication
   5866..6726    -  CDS            AmpR: β-lactamase; bla; confers resistance to ampicillin, carbenicillin, and related antibiotics
   6727..6831    -  promoter       AmpR promoter: bla
