[The description below was written by a language model from this plasmid's Addgene catalogue record and pLannotate feature annotations shown in this document.]
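Description:
PBCAG-eGFPt2amRFP is a 6,857 bp mammalian expression plasmid built on the PBCAG-mRFP backbone. It was made by inserting a synthetic EGFP-T2A fragment between XbaI and EcoRI sites upstream of the resident mRFP coding sequence. It is propagated in E. coli from a high-copy ColE1/pUC-type origin and selected with ampicillin through the β-lactamase gene and its native promoter. Remnants of lac regulatory sequences, an SV40 origin and an SV40 polyadenylation signal are also present in the backbone.

The payload is a single bicistronic reporter cassette driven by the CAG promoter, made up of the CMV immediate-early enhancer, the chicken β-actin promoter and a chimeric β-actin/β-globin intron, which gives strong, broadly active expression in mammalian cells. EGFP is followed by a T2A peptide and then mRFP1, with a rabbit β-globin polyadenylation signal terminating the transcript. Ribosomal skipping at the 2A sequence yields separate green and red fluorescent proteins from one mRNA, so expressing cells should be labelled in both colours. A single loxP site and a short adenoviral splice acceptor fragment lie just upstream of the enhancer; the record does not state a function for them.

The "PB" naming and the associated publication on piggyBac-mediated stable transgenesis of the radial glia lineage in rat neocortex indicate that this is a piggyBac transposon donor. Such a donor is meant to be co-delivered with a transposase source, so that the cassette integrates into the genome and persists in dividing progenitors and their progeny. However, the automated feature table does not annotate piggyBac terminal repeats, so their positions cannot be confirmed from this record.
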