Addgene plasmid #41001: PBCAG-eGFPt2amRFP
Depositing lab: Joseph Loturco. Depositing organization: University of Connecticut. Publication: A method for stable transgenesis of radial glia lineage in rat neocortex by piggyBac mediated transposition. Chen F, LoTurco J. J Neurosci Methods. 2012 Jun 15;207(2):172-80. Epub 2012 Apr 11. 10.1016/j.jneumeth.2012.03.016 PubMed 22521325.
Backbone
  Vector backbone: PBCAG-mRFP
  Backbone size w/o insert (bp): 6215
  Total vector size (bp): 6857
  Vector type: Mammalian Expression
Growth in bacteria
  Bacterial resistance: Ampicillin, 100 μg/mL
  Growth temperature: 37°C
  Growth strain: DH5alpha
  Copy number: High Copy
Gene/Insert
  Gene/Insert name: GFPt2a
  Species: Synthetic
  Cloning method: Restriction Enzyme; 5′ cloning site Xba1 (not destroyed); 3′ cloning site EcoRI (not destroyed)
  Sequencing primers: 5′ No; 3′ No
Terms and licenses: Academic/Nonprofit Terms; Industry Terms: Not Available to Industry
How to cite: PBCAG-eGFPt2amRFP was a gift from Joseph Loturco (Addgene plasmid # 41001 ; http://n2t.net/addgene:41001 ; RRID:Addgene_41001)
