>Addgene plasmid #41001 | PBCAG-eGFPt2amRFP | addgene partial sequence | sequence record 177247 | Addgene Partial NGS Result
GGGGGACGGCTGCCTTCGGGGGGGACGGGGCAGGGCGGGGTTCGGCTTCTGGCGTGTGACCGGCGGCTCT
AGAATGGTGAGCAAGGGCGAGGAGCTGTTCACCGGGGTGGTGCCCATCCTGGTCGAGCTGGACGGCGACG
TAAACGGCCACAAGTTCAGCGTGTCCGGCGAGGGCGAGGGCGATGCCACCTACGGCAAGCTGACCCTGAA
GTTCATCTGCACCACCGGCAAGCTGCCCGTGCCCTGGCCCACCCTCGTGACCACCCTGACCTACGGCGTG
CAGTGCTTCAGCCGCTACCCCGACCACATGAAGCAGCACGACTTCTTCAAGTCCGCCATGCCCGAAGGCT
ACGTCCAGGAGCGCACCATCTTCTTCAAGGACGACGGCAACTACAAGACCCGCGCCGAGGTGAAGTTCGA
GGGCGACACCCTGGTGAACCGCATCGAGCTGAAGGGCATCGACTTCAAGGAGGACGGCAACATCCTGGGG
CACAAGCTGGAGTACAACTACAACAGCCACAACGTCTATATCATGGCCGACAAGCAGAAGAACGGCATCA
AGGTGAACTTCAAGATCCGCCACAACATCGAGGACGGCAGCGTGCAGCTCGCCGACCACTACCAGCAGAA
CACCCCCATCGGCGACGGCCCCGTGCTGCTGCCCGACAACCACTACCTGAGCACCCAGTCCGCCCTGAGC
AAAGACCCCAACGAGAAGCGCGATCACATGGTCCTGCTGGAGTTCGTGACCGCCGCCGGGATCACTCTCG
GCATGGACGAGCTGTACAAGGGCTCCGGCGAGGGCAGGGGAAGTCTACTAACATGCGGGGACGTGGAGGA
AAATCCCGGCCCAGAATTCATGGCCTCCTCCGAGGACGTCATCAAGGAGTTCATGCGCTTCAAGGTGCGC
ATGGAGGGCTCCGTGAACGGCCACGAGTTCGAGATCGAGGGCGAGGGCGAGGGCCGCCCCTACGAGGGCA
CCCAGACCGCCAAGCTGAAGGTGACCAAGGGCGGCCCCCTGCCCTTCGCCTGGGACATCCTGTCCCCTCA
GTTCCAGTACGGCTCCAAGGCCTACGTGAAGCACCCCGCCGACATCCCCGACTACTTGAAGCTGTCCTTC
CCCGAGGGCTTCAAGTGGGAGCGCGTGATGAACTTCGAGGATGGCGGCGTGGTGACCGTGACCCAGGACT
CCTCCCTGCAGGACGGCGAGTTCATCTACAAGGTGAAGCTGCGCGGCACCAACTTCCCCTCCGACGGCCC
CGTAATGCAGAAGAAGACCATGGGCTGGGAGGCCTCCACCGAGCGGATGTACCCCGAGGACGGCGCCCTG
AAGGGCGAGATCAAGATGAGGCTGAAGCTGAAGGACGGCGGCCACTACGACGCCGAGGTCAAGACCACCT
ACATGGCCAAGAAGCCCGTGCAGCTGCCCGGCGCCTACAAGACCGACATCAAGCTGGACATCACCTCCCA
CAACGAGGACTACACCATCGTGGAACAGTACGAGCGCGCCGAGGGCCGCCCCTCCACCGGCGCCTAAAGA
TCTTTTTCCCTCTGCCAAAAATTATGGGGACATCATGAAGCCCCTTGAGCATCTGACTTCTGGCTAATAA
AGGAAATTTATTTTCATTGCAATAGTGTGTTGGAATTTTTTGTGTCTCTCACTCGGAAGGACATATGGGA
GGGCAAATCATTTAAAACATCAGAATGAGTATTTGGTTTAGAGTTTGGCAACATATGCCCATATGCTGGC
TGCCATGAACAAAGGTTGGCTATAAAGAGGTCATCAGTATATGAAACAGCCCCCTGCTGTCCATTCCTTA
TTCCATAGAAAAGCCTTGACTTGAGGTTAGATTTTTTTTATATTTTGTTTTGTGTTATTTTTTTCTTTAA
CATCCCTAAAATTTTCCTTACATGTTTTACTAGCCAGATTTTTCCTCCTCTCCTGACTACTCCCAGTCAT
AGCTGTCCCTCTTCTCTTATGGAGATCCCTCGACCTGCAGAGCTCCAGCCTACACAATCGCTCAAGACGT
GTAATGCTTTTATTATATATTAGTCACGATATCTATAACAAGAAAATATATATATAATAAGTTATCACGT
AAGTAGAACATGAAATAACAATATAATTATCGTATGAGTTAAATCTTAAAAGTCACGTAAAAGATAATCA
TGCGTCATTTTGACTCACGCGGTCGTTATAGTTCAAAATCAGTGACACTTACCGCATTGACAAGCACGCC
TCACGGGAGCTCCAAGCGGCGACTGAGATGTCCTAAATGCACAGCGACGGATTCGCGCTATTTAGAAAGA
GAGAGCAATATTTCAAGAATGCATGCGTCAATTTTACGCAGACTATCTTTCTAGGGTTAAAAGCTTGGCG
TAATCATGGTCATAGCTGTTTCCTGTGTGAAATTGTTATCCGCTCACAATTCCACACAACATACGAGCCG
GAAGCATAAAGTGTAAAGCCTGGGGTGCCTAATGAGTGAGCTAACTCACATTAATTGCGTTGCGCTCACT
GCCCGCTTTCCAGTCGGGAAACCTGTCGTGCCAGCGGATCCGCATCTCAATAAGTCAGCAACCATAGTCC
CGCCCCTAACTCCGCCCATCCCGCCCCTAACTCCGCCCAGTTCCGCCCATTCTCCGCCCCATGGCTGACT
AATTTTTTTTATTTATGCAGAGGCCGAGGCCGCCTCGGCCTCTGAGCTATTCCAGAAGTAGTGAGGAGGC
TTTTTTGGAGGCCTAGGCTTTTGCAAAAAGCTAACTTGTTTATTGCAGCTTATAATGGTTACAAATAAAG
CAATAGCATCACAAATTTCACAAATAAAGCATTTTTTTCACTGCATTCTAGTTGTGGTTTGTCCAAACTC
ATCAATGTATCTTATCATGTCTGGATCCGCTGCATTAATGAATCGGCCAACGCGCGGGGAGAGGCGGTTT
GCGTATTGGGCGCTCTTCCGCTTCCTCGCTCACTGACTCGCTGCGCTCGGTCGTTCGGCTGCGGCGAGCG
GTATCAGCTCACTCAAAGGCGGTAATACGGTTATCCACAGAATCAGGGGATAACGCAGGAAAGAACATGT
GAGCAAAAGGCCAGCAAAAGGCCAGGAACCGTAAAAAGGCCGCGTTGCTGGCGTTTTTCCATAGGCTCCG
CCCCCCTGACGAGCATCACAAAAATCGACGCTCAAGTCAGAGGTGGCGAAACCCGACAGGACTATAAAGA
TACCAGGCGTTTCCCCCTGGAAGCTCCCTCGTGCGCTCTCCTGTTCCGACCCTGCCGCTTACCGGATACC
TGTCCGCCTTTCTCCCTTCGGGAAGCGTGGCGCTTTCTCATAGCTCACGCTGTAGGTATCTCAGTTCGGT
GTAGGTCGTTCGCTCCAAGCTGGGCTGTGTGCACGAACCCCCCGTTCAGCCCGACCGCTGCGCCTTATCC
GGTAACTATCGTCTTGAGTCCAACCCGGTAAGACACGACTTATCGCCACTGGCAGCAGCCACTGGTAACA
GGATTAGCAGAGCGAGGTATGTAGGCGGTGCTACAGAGTTCTTGAAGTGGTGGCCTAACTACGGCTACAC
TAGAAGAACAGTATTTGGTATCTGCGCTCTGCTGAAGCCAGTTACCTTCGGAAAAAGAGTTGGTAGCTCT
TGATCCGGCAAACAAACCACCGCTGGTAGCGGTGGTTTTTTTGTTTGCAAGCAGCAGATTACGCGCAGAA
AAAAAGGATCTCAAGAAGATCCTTTGATCTTTTCTACGGGGTCTGACGCTCAGTGGAACGAAAACTCACG
TTAAGGGATTTTGGTCATGAGATTATCAAAAAGGATCTTCACCTAGATCCTTTTAAATTAAAAATGAAGT
TTTAAATCAATCTAAAGTATATATGAGTAAACTTGGTCTGACAGTTACCAATGCTTAATCAGTGAGGCAC
CTATCTCAGCGATCTGTCTATTTCGTTCATCCATAGTTGCCTGACTCCCCGTCGTGTAGATAACTACGAT
ACGGGAGGGCTTACCATCTGGCCCCAGTGCTGCAATGATACCGCGAGACCCACGCTCACCGGCTCCAGAT
TTATCAGCAATAAACCAGCCAGCCGGAAGGGCCGAGCGCAGAAGTGGTCCTGCAACTTTATCCGCCTCCA
TCCAGTCTATTAATTGTTGCCGGGAAGCTAGAGTAAGTAGTTCGCCAGTTAATAGTTTGCGCAACGTTGT
TGCCATTGCTACAGGCATCGTGGTGTCACGCTCGTCGTTTGGTATGGCTTCATTCAGCTCCGGTTCCCAA
CGATCAAGGCGAGTTACATGATCCCCCATGTTGTGCAAAAAAGCGGTTAGCTCCTTCGGTCCTCCGATCG
TTGTCAGAAGTAAGTTGGCCGCAGTGTTATCACTCATGGTTATGGCAGCACTGCATAATTCTCTTACTGT
CATGCCATCCGTAAGATGCTTTTCTGTGACTGGTGAGTACTCAACCAAGTCATTCTGAGAATAGTGTATG
CGGCGACCGAGTTGCTCTTGCCCGGCGTCAATACGGGATAATACCGCGCCACATAGCAGAACTTTAAAAG
TGCTCATCATTGGAAAACGTTCTTCGGGGCGAAAACTCTCAAGGATCTTACCGCTGTTGAGATCCAGTTC
GATGTAACCCACTCGTGCACCCAACTGATCTTCAGCATCTTTTACTTTCACCAGCGTTTCTGGGTGAGCA
AAAACAGGAAGGCAAAATGCCGCAAAAAAGGGAATAAGGGCGACACGGAAATGTTGAATACTCATACTCT
TCCTTTTTCAATATTATTGAAGCATTTATCAGGGTTATTGTCTCATGAGCGGATACATATTTGAATGTAT
TTAGAAAAATAAACAAATAGGGGTTCCGCGCACATTTCCCCGAAAAGTGCCACCTGGGTCGACTTAACCC
TAGAAAGATAATCATATTGTGACGTACGTTAAAGATAATCATGCGTAAAATTGACGCATGTGTTTTATCG
ATCTGTATATCGAGGTTTATTTATTAATTTGAATAGATATTAAGTTTTATTATATTTACACTTACATACT
AATAATAAATTCAACAAACAATTTATTTATGTTTATTTATTTATTAAAAAAAAACAAAAACTCAAAATTT
CTTCTATAAAGTAACAAAACTTTTAAACATTCTCTCTTTTACAAAAATAAACTTATTTTGTACTTTAAAA
ACAGTCATGTTGTATTATAAAATAAGTAATTAGCTTAACTTATACATAATAGAAACAAATTATACTTATT
AATCGCATAACTTCGTATAATGTATGCTATACGAAGTTATGCGATTAAGGGATCTGTAGGGCGCAGTAGT
CCAACTAGTTATTAATAGTAATCAATTACGGGGTCATTAGTTCATAGCCCATATATGGAGTTCCGCGTTA
CATAACTTACGGTAAATGGCCCGCCTGGCTGACCGCCCAACGACCCCCGCCCATTGACGTCAATAATGAC
GTATGTTCCCATAGTAACGCCAATAGGGACTTTCCATTGACGTCAATGGGTGGAGTATTTACGGTAAACT
GCCCACTTGGCAGTACATCAAGTGTATCATATGCCAAGTACGCCCCCTATTGACGTCAATGACGGTAAAT
GGCCCGCCTGGCATTATGCCCAGTACATGACCTTATGGGACTTTCCTACTTGGCAGTACATCTACGTATT
AGTCATCGCTATTACCATGGTCGAGGTGAGCCCCACGTTCTGCTTCACTCTCCCCATCTCCCCCCCCTCC
CC
